>Addgene plasmid #141880 | TFORF1879 | addgene full sequence | sequence record 415057 | Addgene NGS Result
TTAATGTAGTCTTATGCAATACTCTTGTAGTCTTGCAACATGGTAACGATGAGTTAGCAACATGCCTTAC
AAGGAGAGAAAAAGCACCGTGCATGCCGATTGGTGGAAGTAAGGTGGTACGATCGTGCCTTATTAGGAAG
GCAACAGACGGGTCTGACATGGATTGGACGAACCACTGAATTGCCGCATTGCAGAGATATTGTATTTAAG
TGCCTAGCTCGATACATAAACGGGTCTCTCTGGTTAGACCAGATCTGAGCCTGGGAGCTCTCTGGCTAAC
TAGGGAACCCACTGCTTAAGCCTCAATAAAGCTTGCCTTGAGTGCTTCAAGTAGTGTGTGCCCGTCTGTT
GTGTGACTCTGGTAACTAGAGATCCCTCAGACCCTTTTAGTCAGTGTGGAAAATCTCTAGCAGTGGCGCC
CGAACAGGGACTTGAAAGCGAAAGGGAAACCAGAGGAGCTCTCTCGACGCAGGACTCGGCTTGCTGAAGC
GCGCACGGCAAGAGGCGAGGGGCGGCGACTGGTGAGTACGCCAAAAATTTTGACTAGCGGAGGCTAGAAG
GAGAGAGATGGGTGCGAGAGCGTCAGTATTAAGCGGGGGAGAATTAGATCGCGATGGGAAAAAATTCGGT
TAAGGCCAGGGGGAAAGAAAAAATATAAATTAAAACATATAGTATGGGCAAGCAGGGAGCTAGAACGATT
CGCAGTTAATCCTGGCCTGTTAGAAACATCAGAAGGCTGTAGACAAATACTGGGACAGCTACAACCATCC
CTTCAGACAGGATCAGAAGAACTTAGATCATTATATAATACAGTAGCAACCCTCTATTGTGTGCATCAAA
GGATAGAGATAAAAGACACCAAGGAAGCTTTAGACAAGATAGAGGAAGAGCAAAACAAAAGTAAGACCAC
CGCACAGCAAGCGGCCGCTGATCTTCAGACCTGGAGGAGGAGATATGAGGGACAATTGGAGAAGTGAATT
ATATAAATATAAAGTAGTAAAAATTGAACCATTAGGAGTAGCACCCACCAAGGCAAAGAGAAGAGTGGTG
CAGAGAGAAAAAAGAGCAGTGGGAATAGGAGCTTTGTTCCTTGGGTTCTTGGGAGCAGCAGGAAGCACTA
TGGGCGCAGCGTCAATGACGCTGACGGTACAGGCCAGACAATTATTGTCTGGTATAGTGCAGCAGCAGAA
CAATTTGCTGAGGGCTATTGAGGCGCAACAGCATCTGTTGCAACTCACAGTCTGGGGCATCAAGCAGCTC
CAGGCAAGAATCCTGGCTGTGGAAAGATACCTAAAGGATCAACAGCTCCTGGGGATTTGGGGTTGCTCTG
GAAAACTCATTTGCACCACTGCTGTGCCTTGGAATGCTAGTTGGAGTAATAAATCTCTGGAACAGATTTG
GAATCACACGACCTGGATGGAGTGGGACAGAGAAATTAACAATTACACAAGCTTAATACACTCCTTAATT
GAAGAATCGCAAAACCAGCAAGAAAAGAATGAACAAGAATTATTGGAATTAGATAAATGGGCAAGTTTGT
GGAATTGGTTTAACATAACAAATTGGCTGTGGTATATAAAATTATTCATAATGATAGTAGGAGGCTTGGT
AGGTTTAAGAATAGTTTTTGCTGTACTTTCTATAGTGAATAGAGTTAGGCAGGGATATTCACCATTATCG
TTTCAGACCCACCTCCCAACCCCGAGGGGACCCATGCATTGCATCTCAATTAGTCAGCAACCAGGTGTGG
AAAGTCCCCAGGCTCCCCAGCAGGCAGAAGTATGCAAAGCATGCGTCTCAATTAGTCAGCAACCATAGTC
CCGCCCCTAACTCCGCCCATCCCGCCCCTAACTCCGCCCAGTTCCGCCCATTCTCCGCCCCATGGCTGAC
TAATTTTTTTTATTTATGCAGAGGCCGAGGCCGCCTCGGCCTCTGAGCTATTCCAGAAGTAGTGAGGAGG
CTTTTTTGGAGGCCTAGGCTTTTGCAAAAAGCTTTCTAGAGGTACCACCGGAGCTTACCATGACCGAGTA
CAAGCCCACGGTGCGCCTCGCCACCCGCGACGACGTCCCCAGGGCCGTACGCACCCTCGCCGCCGCGTTC
GCCGACTACCCCGCCACGCGCCACACCGTCGATCCGGACCGCCACATCGAGCGGGTCACCGAGCTGCAAG
AACTCTTCCTCACGCGCGTCGGGCTCGACATCGGCAAGGTGTGGGTCGCGGACGACGGCGCCGCCGTGGC
GGTCTGGACCACGCCGGAGAGCGTCGAAGCGGGGGCGGTGTTCGCCGAGATCGGCCCGCGCATGGCCGAG
TTGAGCGGTTCCCGGCTGGCCGCGCAGCAACAGATGGAAGGCCTCCTGGCGCCGCACCGGCCCAAGGAGC
CCGCGTGGTTCCTGGCCACCGTCGGCGTCTCGCCCGACCACCAGGGCAAGGGTCTGGGCAGCGCCGTCGT
GCTCCCCGGAGTGGAGGCGGCCGAGCGCGCCGGGGTGCCCGCCTTCCTGGAGACCTCCGCGCCCCGCAAC
CTCCCCTTCTACGAGCGGCTCGGCTTCACCGTCACCGCCGACGTCGAGGTGCCCGAAGGACCGCGCACCT
GGTGCATGACCCGCAAGCCCGGTGCCAGTTAACGAATTCTAGATCTTGAGACAAATGGCAGTATTCATCC
ACAATTTTAAAAGAAAAGGGGGGATTGGGGGGTACAGTGCAGGGGAAAGAATAGTAGACATAATAGCAAC
AGACATACAAACTAAAGAATTACAAAAACAAATTACAAAAATTCAAAATTTTCGGGTTTATTACAGGGAC
AGCAGAGATCCACTTTGGCGCCGGCTCGAGGCCTGCAGGTGCAAAGATGGATAAAGTTTTAAACAGAGAG
GAATCTTTGCAGCTAATGGACCTTCTAGGTCTTGAAAGGAGTGGGAATTGGCTCCGGTGCCCGTCAGTGG
GCAGAGCGCACATCGCCCACAGTCCCCGAGAAGTTGGGGGGAGGGGTCGGCAATTGAACCGGTGCCTAGA
GAAGGTGGCGCGGGGTAAACTGGGAAAGTGATGTCGTGTACTGGCTCCGCCTTTTTCCCGAGGGTGGGGG
AGAACCGTATATAAGTGCAGTAGTCGCCGTGAACGTTCTTTTTCGCAACGGGTTTGCCGCCAGAACACAG
GTAAGTGCCGTGTGTGGTTCCCGCGGGCCTGGCCTCTTTACGGGTTATGGCCCTTGCGTGCCTTGAATTA
CTTCCACCTGGCTGCAGTACGTGATTCTTGATCCCGAGCTTCGGGTTGGAAGTGGGTGGGAGAGTTCGAG
GCCTTGCGCTTAAGGAGCCCCTTCGCCTCGTGCTTGAGTTGAGGCCTGGCCTGGGCGCTGGGGCCGCCGC
GTGCGAATCTGGTGGCACCTTCGCGCCTGTCTCGCTGCTTTCGATAAGTCTCTAGCCATTTAAAATTTTT
GATGACCTGCTGCGACGCTTTTTTTCTGGCAAGATAGTCTTGTAAATGCGGGCCAAGATCTGCACACTGG
TATTTCGGTTTTTGGGGCCGCGGGCGGCGACGGGGCCCGTGCGTCCCAGCGCACATGTTCGGCGAGGCGG
GGCCTGCGAGCGCGGCCACCGAGAATCGGACGGGGGTAGTCTCAAGCTGGCCGGCCTGCTCTGGTGCCTG
GCCTCGCGCCGCCGTGTATCGCCCCGCCCTGGGCGGCAAGGCTGGCCCGGTCGGCACCAGTTGCGTGAGC
GGAAAGATGGCCGCTTCCCGGCCCTGCTGCAGGGAGCTCAAAATGGAGGACGCGGCGCTCGGGAGAGCGG
GCGGGTGAGTCACCCACACAAAGGAAAAGGGCCTTTCCGTCCTCAGCCGTCGCTTCATGTGACTCCACGG
AGTACCGGGCGCCGTCCAGGCACCTCGATTAGTTCTCGAGCTTTTGGAGTACGTCGTCTTTAGGTTGGGG
GGAGGGGTTTTATGCGATGGAGTTTCCCCACACTGAGTGGGTGGAGACTGAAGTTAGGCCAGCTTGGCAC
TTGATGTAATTCTCCTTGGAATTTGCCCTTTTTGAGTTTGGATCTTGGTTCATTCTCAAGCCTCAGACAG
TGGTTCAAAGTTTTTTTCTTCCATTTCAGGTGTCGTGAGGCTAGCACCGCCACCATGAGGCATAGCCTGA
CCAAGCTGCTGGCAGCCTCGGGCAGCAACTCCCCAACCCGCAGTGAGAGCCCGGAGCCGGCTGCAACTTG
TTCGCTGCCCTCTGACCTGACCCGGGCTGCAGCGGGGGAGGAGGAGACGGCGGCGGCCGGATCTCCCGGC
CGCAAGCAGCAGTTTGGCGACGAAGGAGAGTTGGAAGCCGGGAGGGGGAGCCGCGGCGGCGTGGCCGTGC
GCGCGCCCTCCCCCGAGGAGATGGAGGAGGAGGCGATCGCCAGCCTCCCGGGGGAAGAGACGGAGGATAT
GGACTTTCTGTCTGGGCTGGAACTGGCGGATCTCCTGGACCCCAGGCAACCGGACTGGCACCTGGACCCC
GGGCTTAGCTCGCCGGGGCCTCTCTCCTCGTCTGGCGGAGGCTCGGATAGCGGCGGCCTGTGGAGAGGGG
ACGATGACGATGAGGCCGCGGCTGCTGAAATGCAGCGCTTCTCTGACCTGCTGCAAAGGCTGTTAAACGG
TATCGGAGGCTGCAGCAGCAGCAGTGACAGTGGCAGCGCCGAAAAGAGGCGGAGAAAGTCCCCAGGAGGA
GGCGGCGGTGGCGGCAGCGGTAACGACAACAACCAGGCGGCGACAAAGAGTCCCCGGAAGGCGGCGGCGG
CCGCTGCCCGCCTTAATCGACTGAAGAAGAAGGAGTACGTGATGGGGCTGGAGAGTCGAGTCCGGGGTCT
GGCAGCCGAGAACCAGGAGCTGCGGGCCGAGAATCGGGAGCTGGGCAAACGCGTACAGGCACTGCAGGAG
GAGAGTCGCTACCTACGGGCAGTCTTAGCCAACGAGACTGGACTGGCTCGCTTGCTGAGCCGGCTGAGCG
GCGTGGGACTGCGGCTGACCACCTCGCTCTTCAGAGACTCGCCCGCCGGTGACCACGACTACGCTCTGCC
GGTGGGAAAGCAGAAGCAGGACCTGCTGGAAGAGGACGACTCGGCGGGAGGAGTCTGTCTCCATGTGGAC
AAGGATAAGGTGTCGGTGGAGTTCTGCTCGGCGTGCGCCCGGAAGGCGTCGTCTTCTCTTAAAATGTAGT
AATGAACTAGTCCGTAACTTGAAAGTATTTCGATTTCTTGGCTTTATATATCTTGTGGAAAGGACGACTA
GGCGATGGTTAGTCAGCTCAAACGCGTTAAGTCGACAATCAACCTCTGGATTACAAAATTTGTGAAAGAT
TGACTGGTATTCTTAACTATGTTGCTCCTTTTACGCTATGTGGATACGCTGCTTTAATGCCTTTGTATCA
TGCTATTGCTTCCCGTATGGCTTTCATTTTCTCCTCCTTGTATAAATCCTGGTTGCTGTCTCTTTATGAG
GAGTTGTGGCCCGTTGTCAGGCAACGTGGCGTGGTGTGCACTGTGTTTGCTGACGCAACCCCCACTGGTT
GGGGCATTGCCACCACCTGTCAGCTCCTTTCCGGGACTTTCGCTTTCCCCCTCCCTATTGCCACGGCGGA
ACTCATCGCCGCCTGCCTTGCCCGCTGCTGGACAGGGGCTCGGCTGTTGGGCACTGACAATTCCGTGGTG
TTGTCGGGGAAATCATCGTCCTTTCCTTGGCTGCTCGCCTGTGTTGCCACCTGGATTCTGCGCGGGACGT
CCTTCTGCTACGTCCCTTCGGCCCTCAATCCAGCGGACCTTCCTTCCCGCGGCCTGCTGCCGGCTCTGCG
GCCTCTTCCGCGTCTTCGCCTTCGCCCTCAGACGAGTCGGATCTCCCTTTGGGCCGCCTCCCCGCGTCGA
CTTTAAGACCAATGACTTACAAGGCAGCTGTAGATCTTAGCCACTTTTTAAAAGAAAAGGGGGGACTGGA
AGGGCTAATTCACTCCCAACGAAGACAAGATCTGCTTTTTGCTTGTACTGGGTCTCTCTGGTTAGACCAG
ATCTGAGCCTGGGAGCTCTCTGGCTAACTAGGGAACCCACTGCTTAAGCCTCAATAAAGCTTGCCTTGAG
TGCTTCAAGTAGTGTGTGCCCGTCTGTTGTGTGACTCTGGTAACTAGAGATCCCTCAGACCCTTTTAGTC
AGTGTGGAAAATCTCTAGCAGTACGTATAGTAGTTCATGTCATCTTATTATTCAGTATTTATAACTTGCA
AAGAAATGAATATCAGAGAGTGAGAGGAACTTGTTTATTGCAGCTTATAATGGTTACAAATAAAGCAATA
GCATCACAAATTTCACAAATAAAGCATTTTTTTCACTGCATTCTAGTTGTGGTTTGTCCAAACTCATCAA
TGTATCTTATCATGTCTGGCTCTAGCTATCCCGCCCCTAACTCCGCCCATCCCGCCCCTAACTCCGCCCA
GTTCCGCCCATTCTCCGCCCCATGGCTGACTAATTTTTTTTATTTATGCAGAGGCCGAGGCCGCCTCGGC
CTCTGAGCTATTCCAGAAGTAGTGAGGAGGCTTTTTTGGAGGCCTAGGGACGTACCCAATTCGCCCTATA
GTGAGTCGTATTACGCGCGCTCACTGGCCGTCGTTTTACAACGTCGTGACTGGGAAAACCCTGGCGTTAC
CCAACTTAATCGCCTTGCAGCACATCCCCCTTTCGCCAGCTGGCGTAATAGCGAAGAGGCCCGCACCGAT
CGCCCTTCCCAACAGTTGCGCAGCCTGAATGGCGAATGGG
[124 nt withheld, positions 6761-6884]
C
[91 nt withheld, positions 6886-6976]
A
[49 nt withheld, positions 6978-7026]
CCTTTGACGTTGGAGTCCACGTTCTTT
[37 nt withheld, positions 7054-7090]
ACCCTATCTCGGTCTATTCTTTTGATTTATAAGGGATTTTGCCGATTTCGGCCTATTGGTTAAAAAATGA
GCTGATTTAACAAAAATTTAACGCGAATTTTAACAAAATATTAACGCTTACAATTTAGGTGGCACTTTTC
GGGGAAATGTGCGCGGAACCCCTATTTGTTTATTTTTCTAAATACATTCAAATATGTATCCGCTCATGAG
ACAATAACCCTGATAAATGCTTCAATAATATTGAAAAAGGAAGAGTATGAGTATTCAACATTTCCGTGTC
GCCCTTATTCCCTTTTTTGCGGCATTTTGCCTTCCTGTTTTTGCTCACCCAGAAACGCTGGTGAAAGTAA
AAGATGCTGAAGATCAGTTGGGTGCACGAGTGGGTTACATCGAACTGGATCTCAACAGCGGTAAGATCCT
TGAGAGTTTTCGCCCCGAAGAACGTTTTCCAATGATGAGCACTTTTAAAGTTCTGCTATGTGGCGCGGTA
TTATCCCGTATTGACGCCGGGCAAGAGCAACTCGGTCGCCGCATACACTATTCTCAGAATGACTTGGTTG
AGTACTCACCAGTCACAGAAAAGCATCTTACGGATGGCATGACAGTAAGAGAATTATGCAGTGCTGCCAT
AACCATGAGTGATAACACTGCGGCCAACTTACTTCTGACAACGATCGGAGGACCGAAGGAGCTAACCGCT
TTTTTGCACAACATGGGGGATCATGTAACTCGCCTTGATCGTTGGGAACCGGAGCTGAATGAAGCCATAC
CAAACGACGAGCGTGACACCACGATGCCTGTAGCAATGGCAACAACGTTGCGCAAACTATTAACTGGCGA
ACTACTTACTCTAGCTTCCCGGCAACAATTAATAGACTGGATGGAGGCGGATAAAGTTGCAGGACCACTT
CTGCGCTCGGCCCTTCCGGCTGGCTGGTTTATTGCTGATAAATCTGGAGCCGGTGAGCGTGGGTCTCGCG
GTATCATTGCAGCACTGGGGCCAGATGGTAAGCCCTCCCGTATCGTAGTTATCTACACGACGGGGAGTCA
GGCAACTATGGATGAACGAAATAGACAGATCGCTGAGATAGGTGCCTCACTGATTAAGCATTGGTAACTG
TCAGACCAAGTTTACTCATATATACTTTAGATTGATTTAAAACTTCATTTTTAATTTAAAAGGATCTAGG
TGAAGATCCTTTTTGATAATCTCATGACCAAAATCCCTTAACGTGAGTTTTCGTTCCACTGAGCGTCAGA
CCCCGTAGAAAAGATCAAAGGATCTTCTTGAGATCCTTTTTTTCTGCGCGTAATCTGCTGCTTGCAAACA
AAAAAACCACCGCTACCAGCGGTGGTTTGTTTGCCGGATCAAGAGCTACCAACTCTTTTTCCGAAGGTAA
CTGGCTTCAGCAGAGCGCAGATACCAAATACTGTTCTTCTAGTGTAGCCGTAGTTAGGCCACCACTTCAA
GAACTCTGTAGCACCGCCTACATACCTCGCTCTGCTAATCCTGTTACCAGTGGCTGCTGCCAGTGGCGAT
AAGTCGTGTCTTACCGGGTTGGACTCAAGACGATAGTTACCGGATAAGGCGCAGCGGTCGGGCTGAACGG
GGGGTTCGTGCACACAGCCCAGCTTGGAGCGAACGACCTACACCGAACTGAGATACCTACAGCGTGAGCT
ATGAGAAAGCGCCACGCTTCCCGAAGGGAGAAAGGCGGACAGGTATCCGGTAAGCGGCAGGGTCGGAACA
GGAGAGCGCACGAGGGAGCTTCCAGGGGGAAACGCCTGGTATCTTTATAGTCCTGTCGGGTTTCGCCACC
TCTGACTTGAGCGTCGATTTTTGTGATGCTCGTCAGGGGGGCGGAGCCTATGGAAAAACGCCAGCAACGC
GGCCTTTTTACGGTTCCTGGCCTTTTGCTGGCCTTTTGCTCACATGTTCTTTCCTGCGTTATCCCCTGAT
TCTGTGGATAACCGTATTACCGCCTTTGAGTGAGCTGATACCGCTCGCCGCAGCCGAACGACCGAGCGCA
GCGAGTCAGTGAGCGAGGAAGCGGAAGAGCGCCCAATACGCAAACCGCCTCTCCCCGCGCGTTGGCCGAT
TCATTAATGCAGCTGGCACGACAGGTTTCCCGACTGGAAAGCGGGCAGTGAGCGCAACGCAATTAATGTG
AGTTAGCTCACTCATTAGGCACCCCAGGCTTTACACTTTATGCTTCCGGCTCGTATGTTGTGTGGAATTG
TGAGCGGATAACAATTTCACACAGGAAACAGCTATGACCATGATTACGCCAAGCGCGCAATTAACCCTCA
CTAAAGGGAACAAAAGCTGGAGCTGCAAGC
Features (pLannotate 1.2.2; 31 found; start..end, strand, type, name):
      5..231     +  promoter       RSV promoter: Rous sarcoma virus enhancer/promoter
    232..412     +  LTR            5' LTR (truncated): truncated 5' long terminal repeat (LTR) from HIV-1
    459..584     +  misc_feature   HIV-1 Ψ: packaging signal of human immunodeficiency virus type 1
    568..931     +  CDS            HIV-1 gag (fragment): gag protein from human immunodeficiency virus 1; gag
   1077..1310    +  misc_feature   RRE: The Rev response element (RRE) of HIV-1 allows for Rev-dependent mRNA export from the nucleus to the cytoplasm.
   1687..1713    +  CDS            Rev (fragment): human immunodeficiency virus 1 (HIV-1) Rev protein; rev; enhances nuclear export of unspliced and incompletely spliced viral mRNAs
   1720..1743    +  promoter       SV40 promoter (fragment): SV40 early promoter
   1744..1815    +  promoter       SV40 promoter (fragment): SV40 enhancer and early promoter
   1839..1974    +  rep_origin     SV40 ori: SV40 origin of replication
   2020..2616    +  CDS            PuroR (fragment): puromycin N-acetyltransferase; pac from Streptomyces; confers resistance to puromycin
   2665..2782    +  misc_feature   cPPT/CTS: central polypurine tract and central termination sequence of HIV-1
   2847..2913    +  CDS            small t antigen (fragment): SV40 (simian virus 40) small t antigen
   2920..4098    +  promoter       EF-1α promoter: strong constitutive promoter for human elongation factor EF-1α
   4115..5176    +  CDS            CREBZF: ZHANG_HUMAN - Also known as ZF. Experimental evidence at protein level: Swiss-Prot protein existence level 1. Strongly activates transcription when bound to HCFC1. Suppresses the expression of HSV proteins in cells infected with the virus in a HCFC1-dependent manner. Also suppresses the HCFC1-dependent transcriptional activation by CREB3 and reduces the amount of CREB3 in the cell. Able to down-regulate expression of some cellular genes in CREBZF-expressing cells. From Homo sapiens (Human).
   5192..5245    +  promoter       U6 promoter (fragment): RNA polymerase III promoter for human U6 snRNA
   5287..5875    +  misc_feature   WPRE: woodchuck hepatitis virus posttranscriptional regulatory element
   5926..5945    +  misc_feature   cPPT/CTS (fragment): central polypurine tract and central termination sequence of HIV-1
   5947..6180    +  LTR            3' LTR (ΔU3): self-inactivating 3' long terminal repeat (LTR) from HIV-1
   6258..6379    +  polyA_signal   SV40 poly(A) signal: SV40 polyadenylation signal
   6419..6554    +  rep_origin     SV40 ori: SV40 origin of replication
   6575..6593    -  promoter       T7 promoter: promoter for bacteriophage T7 RNA polymerase
   6601..6756    +  CDS            lacZα (fragment): LacZα fragment of β-galactosidase; lacZ fragment
   6761..7189    +  rep_origin     f1 ori (sequence partly withheld): f1 bacteriophage origin of replication; arrow indicates direction of (+) strand synthesis
   7242..7346    +  promoter       AmpR promoter: bla
   7347..8207    +  CDS            AmpR: β-lactamase; bla; confers resistance to ampicillin, carbenicillin, and related antibiotics
   8378..8966    +  rep_origin     ori: high-copy-number ColE1/pMB1/pBR322/pUC origin of replication
   9149..9241    +  CDS            lacI (fragment): lac repressor; lacI; The lac repressor binds to the lac operator to inhibit transcription in E. coli. This inhibition can be relieved by adding lactose or isopropyl-β-D-thiogalactopyranoside (IPTG).
   9254..9275    +  protein_bind   CAP binding site: CAP binding activates transcription in the presence of cAMP. E. coli catabolite activator protein
   9290..9320    +  promoter       lac promoter: promoter for the E. coli lac operon
   9328..9344    +  protein_bind   lac operator: The lac repressor binds to the lac operator to inhibit transcription in E. coli. This inhibition can be relieved by adding lactose or isopropyl-β-D-thiogalactopyranoside (IPTG). lac repressor encoded by lacI
   9389..9407    +  promoter       T3 promoter: promoter for bacteriophage T3 RNA polymerase
