[The description below was written by a language model from this plasmid's Addgene catalogue record and pLannotate feature annotations shown in this document.]
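Description:
TFORF1879 is a third-generation-style, self-inactivating lentiviral expression plasmid built on the pLX_TRC317 backbone and carrying the human transcription factor CREBZF (also known as SMILE or ZF) as a barcoded open reading frame. It is one member of a large transcription factor ORF collection in which each clone carries a unique 24-bp barcode, so that the factor delivered to a cell can be identified by sequencing in pooled overexpression screens such as directed differentiation screens. The feature table does not annotate the barcode itself. In bacteria the plasmid replicates from a high-copy ColE1/pUC-type origin and is selected with ampicillin through the bla gene. An f1 origin and remnants of a lac/lacZα cloning region with T7 and T3 promoters are also present in the backbone. The depositor notes a risk of recombination, which is typical of LTR-containing plasmids.

The viral genome is transcribed from an RSV promoter fused to a truncated HIV-1 5' LTR. It includes the Ψ packaging signal with a gag fragment, the Rev response element for nuclear export of the genomic RNA, a cPPT/CTS element, and a ΔU3 3' LTR that inactivates LTR promoter activity after integration, followed by an SV40 polyadenylation signal. Two cassettes lie between the LTRs. An SV40 early promoter/origin region lies directly upstream of the puromycin N-acetyltransferase gene, which allows selection of transduced mammalian cells. The strong constitutive EF-1α promoter drives the CREBZF coding sequence, and a downstream WPRE enhances transcript stability and expression. A short U6 promoter fragment annotated between the ORF and the WPRE appears to be residual sequence rather than a functional unit. The sequenced record of 9,430 nt matches the stated backbone plus insert sizes.
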