Addgene plasmid #141880: TFORF1879
Purpose: Lentiviral vector for overexpressing transcription factor ORFs with unique 24-bp barcodes. Barcodes facilitate identification of transcription factors in pooled screens.
Depositing lab: Feng Zhang. Depositing organization: Broad Institute. Publication: A transcription factor atlas of directed differentiation. Joung J, Ma S, Tay T, Geiger-Schuller KR, Kirchgatterer PC, Verdine VK, Guo B, Arias-Garcia MA, Allen WE, Singh A, Kuksenko O, Abudayyeh OO, Gootenberg JS, Fu Z, Macrae RK, Buenrostro JD, Regev A, Zhang F. Cell. 2023 Jan 5;186(1):209-229.e26. doi: 10.1016/j.cell.2022.11.026. PubMed 36608654.
Backbone
  Vector backbone: pLX_TRC317
  Backbone manufacturer: Broad Institute Genetic Perturbation Platform
  Backbone size w/o insert (bp): 8264
  Vector type: Mammalian Expression, Lentiviral
  Selectable markers: Puromycin
Growth in bacteria
  Bacterial resistance: Ampicillin, 100 μg/mL
  Growth temperature: 37°C
  Growth strain: NEB Stable
  Copy number: High Copy
Gene/Insert
  Gene/Insert name: CREBZF
  Species: H. sapiens (human)
  Insert size (bp): 1166
  Entrez Gene: CREBZF (a.k.a. SMILE, ZF)
  Promoter: EF1a
  Cloning method: Unknown
  Sequencing primers: 5′ GGGTGGAGACTGAAGTTAGGCCAG; 3′ CACATAGCGTAAAAGGAGCAACATAG
Terms and licenses: Academic/Nonprofit Terms; Industry Terms: Not Available to Industry
Depositor comments: NM_001039618,XM_017018089,XM_017018092,XM_017018091,XM_017018088,XM_011545195,XM_017018090,ENST00000490820,ENST00000527447 . The transcription factor ORF portion of this plasmid was synthesized by Genewiz. Please test multiple small colonies in case of plasmid recombination. To make this collection available in a timely manner, a portion of this collection was not fully sequenced by Addgene. If an Addgene verified full plasmid sequence is not available, please contact us prior to placing an order to request the full sequence.
How to cite: TFORF1879 was a gift from Feng Zhang (Addgene plasmid # 141880 ; http://n2t.net/addgene:141880 ; RRID:Addgene_141880)
