>Addgene plasmid #141880 | TFORF1879 | depositor partial sequence | sequence record 277777 | Insert
ACCGCCACCATGAGGCATAGCCTGACCAAGCTGCTGGCAGCCTCGGGCAGCAACTCCCCAACCCGCAGTG
AGAGCCCGGAGCCGGCTGCAACTTGTTCGCTGCCCTCTGACCTGACCCGGGCTGCAGCGGGGGAGGAGGA
GACGGCGGCGGCCGGATCTCCCGGCCGCAAGCAGCAGTTTGGCGACGAAGGAGAGTTGGAAGCCGGGAGG
GGGAGCCGCGGCGGCGTGGCCGTGCGCGCGCCCTCCCCCGAGGAGATGGAGGAGGAGGCGATCGCCAGCC
TCCCGGGGGAAGAGACGGAGGATATGGACTTTCTGTCTGGGCTGGAACTGGCGGATCTCCTGGACCCCAG
GCAACCGGACTGGCACCTGGACCCCGGGCTTAGCTCGCCGGGGCCTCTCTCCTCGTCTGGCGGAGGCTCG
GATAGCGGCGGCCTGTGGAGAGGGGACGATGACGATGAGGCCGCGGCTGCTGAAATGCAGCGCTTCTCTG
ACCTGCTGCAAAGGCTGTTAAACGGTATCGGAGGCTGCAGCAGCAGCAGTGACAGTGGCAGCGCCGAAAA
GAGGCGGAGAAAGTCCCCAGGAGGAGGCGGCGGTGGCGGCAGCGGTAACGACAACAACCAGGCGGCGACA
AAGAGTCCCCGGAAGGCGGCGGCGGCCGCTGCCCGCCTTAATCGACTGAAGAAGAAGGAGTACGTGATGG
GGCTGGAGAGTCGAGTCCGGGGTCTGGCAGCCGAGAACCAGGAGCTGCGGGCCGAGAATCGGGAGCTGGG
CAAACGCGTACAGGCACTGCAGGAGGAGAGTCGCTACCTACGGGCAGTCTTAGCCAACGAGACTGGACTG
GCTCGCTTGCTGAGCCGGCTGAGCGGCGTGGGACTGCGGCTGACCACCTCGCTCTTCAGAGACTCGCCCG
CCGGTGACCACGACTACGCTCTGCCGGTGGGAAAGCAGAAGCAGGACCTGCTGGAAGAGGACGACTCGGC
GGGAGGAGTCTGTCTCCATGTGGACAAGGATAAGGTGTCGGTGGAGTTCTGCTCGGCGTGCGCCCGGAAG
GCGTCGTCTTCTCTTAAAATGTAGTAATGAACTAGTCCGTAACTTGAAAGTATTTCGATTTCTTGGCTTT
ATATATCTTGTGGAAAGGACGACTAGGCGATGGTTAGTCAGCTCAA
