>Addgene plasmid #141880 | TFORF1879 | depositor partial sequence | sequence record 277778 | Barcode
CTAGGCGATGGTTAGTCAGCTCAA
